>Addgene plasmid #168635 | pDONR223 MERS-CoV NSP8_stop | depositor partial sequence | sequence record 326844 | Inserted CDS with Stop codon
ATGGCTACTCTTTCTGAGTTTTCACACTTAGCTACCTTTGCTGAGTTGGAAGCTGCGCAGAAAGCCTATC
AGGAAGCTATGGACTCTGGTGACACCTCACCACAAGTTCTTAAGGCTTTGCAGAAGGCTGTTAATATAGC
TAAAAACGCCTATGAGAAGGATAAGGCAGTGGCCCGTAAGTTAGAACGTATGGCTGATCAGGCTATGACT
TCTATGTATAAGCAAGCACGTGCTGAAGACAAGAAAGCAAAAATTGTCAGTGCTATGCAAACTATGTTGT
TTGGTATGATTAAGAAGCTCGACAACGATGTTCTTAATGGTATCATTTCTAACGCTAGGAATGGTTGTAT
ACCTCTTAGTGTCATCCCACTGTGTGCTTCAAATAAACTTCGCGTTGTAATTCCTGACTTCACCGTCTGG
AATCAGGTAGTCACATATCCCTCGCTTAACTACGCTGGGGCTTTGTGGGACATTACAGTTATAAACAATG
TGGACAATGAAATTGTTAAGTCTTCAGATGTTGTAGACAGCAATGAAAATTTAACATGGCCACTTGTTTT
AGAATGCACTAGGGCATCCACTTCTGCCGTTAAGTTGCAATAA
