[The description below was written by a language model from this plasmid's Addgene catalogue record.]
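Description:
pDONR223 MERS-CoV NSP8_stop is a Gateway-compatible Entry clone built on the pDONR223 donor backbone (listed as 5,005 bp without insert) and propagated in E. coli under spectinomycin selection. The record gives no feature table, and the copy number is listed as unknown, so the origin of replication and other backbone elements are not documented here. As with Entry clones in general, the insert is expected to sit between attL recombination sites produced by the BP reaction used for Gateway cloning. M13 forward and reverse primer sites flanking the cassette are listed for sequence verification.

The payload is a 597 bp open reading frame encoding NSP8, a non-structural protein of Middle East respiratory syndrome coronavirus. NSP8 is one of the mature products cleaved from the orf1ab replicase polyprotein, which is the gene the record links to. The "_stop" suffix suggests that this version of the clone retains a stop codon at the end of the coding sequence. That would make it suited to native or N-terminally tagged expression rather than C-terminal fusions, although the record does not spell this out. An Entry vector carries no promoter intended to drive expression of the insert, and none is recorded. No tags or reporters are recorded either.

The plasmid belongs to a collection of human coronavirus protein-coding sequences assembled as a flexible Gateway resource. Its intended use is as a shuttle: LR recombination transfers the NSP8 ORF into any compatible Destination vector, which then supplies the promoter, tags and host-specific elements for downstream uses such as expression studies or interaction assays.
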