Addgene plasmid #168635: pDONR223 MERS-CoV NSP8_stop
Purpose: Gateway-compatible Entry vector
Depositing lab: Fritz Roth. Depositing organization: Sinai Health System. Publication: A resource of human coronavirus protein-coding sequences in a flexible, multipurpose Gateway Entry clone collection. Weller B, Lin CW, Pogoutse O, Sauer M, Marin-de la Rosa N, Strobel A, Young V, Knapp JJ, Rayhan A, Falter C, Kim DK, Roth FP, Falter-Braun P. G3 (Bethesda). 2023 Jul 5;13(7):jkad105. doi: 10.1093/g3journal/jkad105. PubMed 37267226.
Backbone
  Vector backbone: pDONR223
  Backbone manufacturer: Rual et al, Genome Res. 14:2128-2135, 2004.
  Backbone size w/o insert (bp): 5005
  Vector type: Other
Growth in bacteria
  Bacterial resistance: Spectinomycin, 50 μg/mL
  Growth temperature: 37°C
  Growth strain: DH5alpha
  Copy number: Unknown
Gene/Insert
  Gene/Insert name: NSP8
  Species: Other
  Insert size (bp): 597
  Entrez Gene: orf1ab (a.k.a. G128_gp01)
  Cloning method: Gateway Cloning
  Sequencing primers: 5′ m13-For; 3′ m13-Rev
Resource information
  A portion of this plasmid was derived from a plasmid made by: Falter-Braun Lab
Terms and licenses: Academic/Nonprofit Terms; Industry Terms
How to cite: pDONR223 MERS-CoV NSP8_stop was a gift from Fritz Roth (Addgene plasmid # 168635 ; http://n2t.net/addgene:168635 ; RRID:Addgene_168635)
